Addgene plasmid #82931: pDONR223_SHC1_WT_V5
Purpose: Gateway Donor vector containing SHC1, used as an over expression control for gene expression analysis. Part of the Target Accelerator Plasmid Collection.
Depositing lab: Jesse Boehm & Matthew Meyerson & David Root. Depositing organization: Broad Institute. Publication: High-throughput Phenotyping of Lung Cancer Somatic Mutations. Berger AH, Brooks AN, Wu X, Shrestha Y, Chouinard C, Piccioni F, Bagul M, Kamburov A, Imielinski M, Hogstrom L, Zhu C, Yang X, Pantel S, Sakai R, Watson J, Kaplan N, Campbell JD, Singh S, Root DE, Narayan R, Natoli T, Lahr DL, Tirosh I, Tamayo P, Getz G, Wong B, Doench J, Subramanian A, Golub TR, Meyerson M, Boehm JS. Cancer Cell. 2016 Aug 8;30(2):214-28. doi: 10.1016/j.ccell.2016.06.022. Epub 2016 Jul 28. PubMed 27478040.
Backbone
  Vector backbone: pDONR223
  Backbone manufacturer: Invitrogen
  Vector type: Gateway Entry vector
Growth in bacteria
  Bacterial resistance: Spectinomycin, 50 μg/mL
  Growth temperature: 37°C
  Growth strain: DH5alpha
  Copy number: High Copy
Gene/Insert
  Gene/Insert name: SHC1 (alt name: NM_003029)
  Species: H. sapiens (human)
  Entrez Gene: SHC1 (a.k.a. SHC, SHCA)
  Promoter: None
  Cloning method: Gateway Cloning
  Sequencing primers: 5′ M13pUC-fwd; 3′ M13-Rev
Terms and licenses: Academic/Nonprofit Terms; Industry Terms: Not Available to Industry
Depositor comments: Open state: NO stop codon immediately follows insert
How to cite: pDONR223_SHC1_WT_V5 was a gift from Jesse Boehm & Matthew Meyerson & David Root (Addgene plasmid # 82931 ; http://n2t.net/addgene:82931 ; RRID:Addgene_82931)
