[The description below was written by a language model from this plasmid's Addgene catalogue record and pLannotate feature annotations shown in this document.]
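Description:
pDONR223_SHC1_WT_V5 is a Gateway entry clone built on the Invitrogen pDONR223 backbone and carrying the wild-type human SHC1 open reading frame, which encodes a signaling adapter protein that links activated growth factor receptors to downstream pathways. The sequenced plasmid is 4,212 nt and is maintained in E. coli at high copy through a ColE1/pUC-type origin. Selection is by spectinomycin, conferred by the aadA (SmR) aminoglycoside adenylyltransferase gene. Small fragments annotated as lacI, lacZα, a gentamicin resistance gene and an integron Pc promoter appear to be backbone remnants rather than functional units. The rrnB T1 and T2 terminators upstream of the cloning site help insulate the insert from read-through transcription.

The SHC1 coding sequence of about 1.4 kb lies between two attL recombination sites (the automated annotation calls them attL3 and attL2), which allow it to be moved into attR-containing destination vectors by an LR Clonase reaction. The annotation tool matched the ORF to the rat Shc1 protein entry, but the catalogue record gives the insert as human, so this probably reflects homology. No promoter drives the insert in this plasmid. A T7 promoter sits outside one attL site in the reverse orientation, and the entry clone is not itself meant for expression. The ORF is in the "open" configuration, with no stop codon directly after the insert, so it can be fused in frame to a C-terminal tag supplied by a destination vector. The "V5" in the name suggests that use, although no V5 tag is annotated in this plasmid. The construct belongs to the Target Accelerator Plasmid Collection and was used as an overexpression control in gene expression analysis.
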