Features (pLannotate 1.2.2; 12 found; start..end, strand, type, name):
    410..502     +  CDS            lacI (fragment): lac repressor; lacI; The lac repressor binds to the lac operator to inhibit transcription in E. coli. This inhibition can be relieved by adding lactose or isopropyl-β-D-thiogalactopyranoside (IPTG).
    557..584     -  terminator     rrnB T2 terminator: transcription terminator T2 from the E. coli rrnB gene
    716..759     +  terminator     rrnB T1 terminator: Escherichia coli rrnB; transcription terminator T1 from the E. coli rrnB gene
    806..842     -  CDS            lacZα (fragment): LacZα fragment of β-galactosidase; lacZ fragment
    859..954     +  protein_bind   attL3: mutant version of attL; recombination site for the Gateway® LR reaction LR Clonase™
    957..2375    +  CDS            Shc1: SHC1_RAT - Experimental evidence at protein level: Swiss-Prot protein existence level 1. Signaling adapter that couples activated growth factor receptors to signaling pathways. Participates in a signaling cascade initiated by activated KIT and KITLG/SCF. Participates in signaling downstream of the angiopoietin receptor TEK/TIE2, and plays a role in the regulation of endothelial cell migration and sprouting angiogenesis (By similarity). From Rattus norvegicus (Rat).
   2381..2479    -  protein_bind   attL2: mutant version of attL; recombination site for the Gateway® LR reaction LR Clonase™
   2497..2515    -  promoter       T7 promoter: promoter for bacteriophage T7 RNA polymerase
   2705..2728    +  promoter       Pc promoter (fragment): intI1 (promoter lies within the coding sequence); class 1 integron promoter
   2904..2960    +  CDS            GmR (fragment): gentamycin acetyltransferase; aacC1; confers resistance to gentamycin
   2967..3758    +  CDS            SmR: aminoglycoside adenylyltransferase (Murphy, 1985); aadA; confers resistance to spectinomycin and streptomycin
   3851..227     +  rep_origin     ori (across the origin): high-copy-number ColE1/pMB1/pBR322/pUC origin of replication
>Addgene plasmid #82931 | pDONR223_SHC1_WT_V5 | addgene full sequence | sequence record 161983 | Addgene NGS result
ACACCGAACTGAGATACCTACAGCGTGAGCTATGAGAAAGCGCCACGCTTCCCGAAGGGAGAAAGGCGGA
CAGGTATCCGGTAAGCGGCAGGGTCGGAACAGGAGAGCGCACGAGGGAGCTTCCAGGGGGAAACGCCTGG
TATCTTTATAGTCCTGTCGGGTTTCGCCACCTCTGACTTGAGCGTCGATTTTTGTGATGCTCGTCAGGGG
GGCGGAGCCTATGGAAAAACGCCAGCAACGCGGCCTTTTTACGGTTCCTGGCCTTTTGCTGGCCTTTTGC
TCACATGTTCTTTCCTGCGTTATCCCCTGATTCTGTGGATAACCGTATTACCGCCTTTGAGTGAGCTGAT
ACCGCTCGCCGCAGCCGAACGACCGAGCGCAGCGAGTCAGTGAGCGAGGAAGCGGAAGAGCGCCCAATAC
GCAAACCGCCTCTCCCCGCGCGTTGGCCGATTCATTAATGCAGCTGGCACGACAGGTTTCCCGACTGGAA
AGCGGGCAGTGAGCGCAACGCAATTAATACGCGTACCGCTAGCCAGGAAGAGTTTGTAGAAACGCAAAAA
GGCCATCCGTCAGGATGGCCTTCTGCTTAGTTTGATGCCTGGCAGTTTATGGCGGGCGTCCTGCCCGCCA
CCCTCCGGGCCGTTGCTTCACAACGTTCAAATCCGCTCCCGGCGGATTTGTCCTACTCAGGAGAGCGTTC
ACCGACAAACAACAGATAAAACGAAAGGCCCAGTCTTCCGACTGAGCCTTTCGTTTTATTTGATGCCTGG
CAGTTCCCTACTCTCGCGTTAACGCTAGCATGGATGTTTTCCCAGTCACGACGTTGTAAAACGACGGCCA
GTCTTAAGCTCGGGCCCCAAATAATGATTTTATTTTGACTGATAGTGACCTGTTCGTTGCAACAAATTGA
TGAGCAATGCTTTTTTATAATGCCAACTTTGTACAAAAAAGTTGGCATGAACAAGCTGAGTGGAGGCGGC
GGGCGCAGGACTCGGGTGGAAGGGGGCCAGCTTGGGGGCGAGGAGTGGACCCGCCACGGGAGCTTTGTCA
ATAAGCCCACGCGGGGCTGGCTGCATCCCAACGACAAAGTCATGGGACCCGGGGTTTCCTACTTGGTTCG
GTACATGGGTTGTGTGGAGGTCCTCCAGTCAATGCGTGCCCTGGACTTCAACACCCGGACTCAGGTCACC
AGGGAGGCCATCAGTCTGGTGTGTGAGGCTGTGCCGGGTGCTAAGGGGGCGACAAGGAGGAGAAAGCCCT
GTAGCCGCCCGCTCAGCTCTATCCTGGGGAGGAGTAACCTGAAATTTGCTGGAATGCCAATCACTCTCAC
CGTCTCCACCAGCAGCCTCAACCTCATGGCCGCAGACTGCAAACAGATCATCGCCAACCACCACATGCAA
TCTATCTCATTTGCATCCGGCGGGGATCCGGACACAGCCGAGTATGTCGCCTATGTTGCCAAAGACCCTG
TGAATCAGAGAGCCTGCCACATTCTGGAGTGTCCCGAAGGGCTTGCCCAGGATGTCATCAGCACCATTGG
CCAGGCCTTCGAGTTGCGCTTCAAACAATACCTCAGGAACCCACCCAAACTGGTCACCCCTCATGACAGG
ATGGCTGGCTTTGATGGCTCAGCATGGGATGAGGAGGAGGAAGAGCCACCTGACCATCAGTACTATAATG
ACTTCCCGGGGAAGGAACCCCCCTTGGGGGGGGTGGTAGACATGAGGCTTCGGGAAGGAGCCGCTCCAGG
GGCTGCTCGACCCACTGCACCCAATGCCCAGACCCCCAGCCACTTGGGAGCTACATTGCCTGTAGGACAG
CCTGTTGGGGGAGATCCAGAAGTCCGCAAACAGATGCCACCTCCACCACCCTGTCCAGCAGGCAGAGAGC
TTTTTGATGATCCCTCCTATGTCAACGTCCAGAACCTAGACAAGGCCCGGCAAGCAGTGGGTGGTGCTGG
GCCCCCCAATCCTGCTATCAATGGCAGTGCACCCCGGGACCTGTTTGACATGAAGCCCTTCGAAGATGCT
CTTCGCGTGCCTCCACCTCCCCAGTCGGTGTCCATGGCTGAGCAGCTCCGAGGGGAGCCCTGGTTCCATG
GGAAGCTGAGCCGGCGGGAGGCTGAGGCACTGCTGCAGCTCAATGGGGACTTCCTGGTACGGGAGAGCAC
GACCACACCTGGCCAGTATGTGCTCACTGGCTTGCAGAGTGGGCAGCCTAAGCATTTGCTACTGGTGGAC
CCTGAGGGTGTGGTTCGGACTAAGGATCACCGCTTTGAAAGTGTCAGTCACCTTATCAGCTACCACATGG
ACAATCACTTGCCCATCATCTCTGCGGGCAGCGAACTGTGTCTACAGCAACCTGTGGAGCGGAAACTGTG
CCCAACTTTCTTGTACAAAGTTGGCATTATAAGAAAGCATTGCTTATCAATTTGTTGCAACGAACAGGTC
ACTATCAGTCAAAATAAAATCATTATTTGCCATCCAGCTGATATCCCCTATAGTGAGTCGTATTACATGG
TCATAGCTGTTTCCTGGCAGCTCTGGCCCGTGTCTCAAAATCTCTGATGTTACATTGCACAAGATAAAAA
TATATCATCATGCCTCCTCTAGACCAGCCAGGACAGAAATGCCTCGACTTCGCTGCTACCCAAGGTTGCC
GGGTGACGCACACCGTGGAAACGGATGAAGGCACGAACCCAGTGGACATAAGCCTGTTCGGTTCGTAAGC
TGTAATGCAAGTAGCGTATGCGCTCACGCAACTGGTCCAGAACCTTGACCGAACGCAGCGGTGGTAACGG
CGCAGTGGCGGTTTTCATGGCTTGTTATGACTGTTTTTTTGGGGTACAGTCTATGCCTCGGGCATCCAAG
CAGCAAGCGCGTTACGCCGTGGGTCGATGTTTGATGTTATGGAGCAGCAACGATGTTACGCAGCAGGGCA
GTCGCCCTAAAACAAAGTTAAACATTATGAGGGAAGCGGTGATCGCCGAAGTATCGACTCAACTATCAGA
GGTAGTTGGCGTCATCGAGCGCCATCTCGAACCGACGTTGCTGGCCGTACATTTGTACGGCTCCGCAGTG
GATGGCGGCCTGAAGCCACACAGTGATATTGATTTGCTGGTTACGGTGACCGTAAGGCTTGATGAAACAA
CGCGGCGAGCTTTGATCAACGACCTTTTGGAAACTTCGGCTTCCCCTGGAGAGAGCGAGATTCTCCGCGC
TGTAGAAGTCACCATTGTTGTGCACGACGACATCATTCCGTGGCGTTATCCAGCTAAGCGCGAACTGCAA
TTTGGAGAATGGCAGCGCAATGACATTCTTGCAGGTATCTTCGAGCCAGCCACGATCGACATTGATCTGG
CTATCTTGCTGACAAAAGCAAGAGAACATAGCGTTGCCTTGGTAGGTCCAGCGGCGGAGGAACTCTTTGA
TCCGGTTCCTGAACAGGATCTATTTGAGGCGCTAAATGAAACCTTAACGCTATGGAACTCGCCGCCCGAC
TGGGCTGGCGATGAGCGAAATGTAGTGCTTACGTTGTCCCGCATTTGGTACAGCGCAGTAACCGGCAAAA
TCGCGCCGAAGGATGTCGCTGCCGACTGGGCAATGGAGCGCCTGCCGGCCCAGTATCAGCCCGTCATACT
TGAAGCTAGACAGGCTTATCTTGGACAAGAAGAAGATCGCTTGGCCTCGCGCGCAGATCAGTTGGAAGAA
TTTGTCCACTACGTGAAAGGCGAGATCACCAAGGTAGTCGGCAAATAACCCTCGAGCCACCCATGACCAA
AATCCCTTAACGTGAGTTACGCGTCGTTCCACTGAGCGTCAGACCCCGTAGAAAAGATCAAAGGATCTTC
TTGAGATCCTTTTTTTCTGCGCGTAATCTGCTGCTTGCAAACAAAAAAACCACCGCTACCAGCGGTGGTT
TGTTTGCCGGATCAAGAGCTACCAACTCTTTTTCCGAAGGTAACTGGCTTCAGCAGAGCGCAGATACCAA
ATACTGTTCTTCTAGTGTAGCCGTAGTTAGGCCACCACTTCAAGAACTCTGTAGCACCGCCTACATACCT
CGCTCTGCTAATCCTGTTACCAGTGGCTGCTGCCAGTGGCGATAAGTCGTGTCTTACCGGGTTGGACTCA
AGACGATAGTTACCGGATAAGGCGCAGCGGTCGGGCTGAACGGGGGGTTCGTGCACACAGCCCAGCTTGG
AGCGAACGACCT
