>Addgene plasmid #82931 | pDONR223_SHC1_WT_V5 | depositor partial sequence | sequence record 157657 | Insert sequence
ATGAACAAGCTGAGTGGAGGCGGCGGGCGCAGGACTCGGGTGGAAGGGGGCCAGCTTGGGGGCGAGGAGT
GGACCCGCCACGGGAGCTTTGTCAATAAGCCCACGCGGGGCTGGCTGCATCCCAACGACAAAGTCATGGG
ACCCGGGGTTTCCTACTTGGTTCGGTACATGGGTTGTGTGGAGGTCCTCCAGTCAATGCGTGCCCTGGAC
TTCAACACCCGGACTCAGGTCACCAGGGAGGCCATCAGTCTGGTGTGTGAGGCTGTGCCGGGTGCTAAGG
GGGCGACAAGGAGGAGAAAGCCCTGTAGCCGCCCGCTCAGCTCTATCCTGGGGAGGAGTAACCTGAAATT
TGCTGGAATGCCAATCACTCTCACCGTCTCCACCAGCAGCCTCAACCTCATGGCCGCAGACTGCAAACAG
ATCATCGCCAACCACCACATGCAATCTATCTCATTTGCATCCGGCGGGGATCCGGACACAGCCGAGTATG
TCGCCTATGTTGCCAAAGACCCTGTGAATCAGAGAGCCTGCCACATTCTGGAGTGTCCCGAAGGGCTTGC
CCAGGATGTCATCAGCACCATTGGCCAGGCCTTCGAGTTGCGCTTCAAACAATACCTCAGGAACCCACCC
AAACTGGTCACCCCTCATGACAGGATGGCTGGCTTTGATGGCTCAGCATGGGATGAGGAGGAGGAAGAGC
CACCTGACCATCAGTACTATAATGACTTCCCGGGGAAGGAACCCCCCTTGGGGGGGGTGGTAGACATGAG
GCTTCGGGAAGGAGCCGCTCCAGGGGCTGCTCGACCCACTGCACCCAATGCCCAGACCCCCAGCCACTTG
GGAGCTACATTGCCTGTAGGACAGCCTGTTGGGGGAGATCCAGAAGTCCGCAAACAGATGCCACCTCCAC
CACCCTGTCCAGCAGGCAGAGAGCTTTTTGATGATCCCTCCTATGTCAACGTCCAGAACCTAGACAAGGC
CCGGCAAGCAGTGGGTGGTGCTGGGCCCCCCAATCCTGCTATCAATGGCAGTGCACCCCGGGACCTGTTT
GACATGAAGCCCTTCGAAGATGCTCTTCGCGTGCCTCCACCTCCCCAGTCGGTGTCCATGGCTGAGCAGC
TCCGAGGGGAGCCCTGGTTCCATGGGAAGCTGAGCCGGCGGGAGGCTGAGGCACTGCTGCAGCTCAATGG
GGACTTCCTGGTACGGGAGAGCACGACCACACCTGGCCAGTATGTGCTCACTGGCTTGCAGAGTGGGCAG
CCTAAGCATTTGCTACTGGTGGACCCTGAGGGTGTGGTTCGGACTAAGGATCACCGCTTTGAAAGTGTCA
GTCACCTTATCAGCTACCACATGGACAATCACTTGCCCATCATCTCTGCGGGCAGCGAACTGTGTCTACA
GCAACCTGTGGAGCGGAAACTGTGA
